Addgene plasmid #87042: pRK5-HA-KPTN
Purpose: mammalian expression of KPTN
Depositing lab: David Sabatini. Depositing organization: Whitehead Institute for Biomedical Research. Publication: KICSTOR recruits GATOR1 to the lysosome and is necessary for nutrients to regulate mTORC1. Wolfson RL, Chantranupong L, Wyant GA, Gu X, Orozco JM, Shen K, Condon KJ, Petri S, Kedir J, Scaria SM, Abu-Remaileh M, Frankel WN, Sabatini DM. Nature. 2017 Feb 15. doi: 10.1038/nature21423. PubMed 28199306.
Backbone
  Vector backbone: pRK5
  Vector type: Mammalian Expression
Growth in bacteria
  Bacterial resistance: Ampicillin, 100 μg/mL
  Growth temperature: 37°C
  Growth strain: DH5alpha
  Copy number: Unknown
Gene/Insert
  Gene/Insert name: KPTN (alt name: NM_007059)
  Species: H. sapiens (human)
  Entrez Gene: KPTN (a.k.a. 2E4, KICS4, MRT41)
  Promoter: CMV
  Tag / fusion protein: HA (N terminal on insert)
  Cloning method: Restriction Enzyme; 5′ cloning site Sal (unknown if destroyed); 3′ cloning site Not (unknown if destroyed)
  Sequencing primers: 5′ ATT TAG GTG ACA CTA TAG; 3′ TGT AAC CAT TAT AAG CTG
Terms and licenses: Academic/Nonprofit Terms; Industry Terms: Not Available to Industry
How to cite: pRK5-HA-KPTN was a gift from David Sabatini (Addgene plasmid # 87042 ; http://n2t.net/addgene:87042 ; RRID:Addgene_87042)
