[The description below was written by a language model from this plasmid's Addgene catalogue record and pLannotate feature annotations shown in this document.]
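Description:
pRK5-HA-KPTN is a mammalian expression plasmid built on the pRK5 backbone that drives production of human KPTN (kaptin) carrying an N-terminal HA epitope tag. It is propagated in E. coli through a high-copy ColE1/pUC-type origin and selected with ampicillin via the β-lactamase gene and its native promoter. The 6,076-nt sequence also carries an M13 phage origin for single-stranded DNA production and assorted backbone remnants (fragments of lacZα, lacI, rop and bom, plus a lac promoter/operator and CAP site) that have no evident role in expression. There is no mammalian selection marker. An SV40 enhancer/early promoter region lies downstream of the expression cassette but is not annotated as driving any resistance gene, so the construct is suited to transient transfection.

The expression unit consists of the CMV immediate early enhancer and promoter, a fragment of modified CMV intron A, and an SP6 phage promoter that can serve for in vitro transcription or as a sequencing primer site. The KPTN coding sequence follows and is terminated by an SV40 polyadenylation signal. The insert was cloned by restriction enzymes between Sal and Not sites. The HA tag is listed in the catalogue but was not called as a separate feature in the annotation; it presumably lies in the unannotated stretch just upstream of the KPTN ORF. A short match to an IgH signal sequence fragment is also flagged there, and the record does not indicate any function for it.

KPTN is a subunit of the KICSTOR complex, which recruits GATOR1 to the lysosomal surface and is needed to restrain mTORC1 signalling when amino acids are absent. The tagged protein allows detection and immunoprecipitation with anti-HA reagents in studies of this nutrient-sensing pathway.
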