Features (pLannotate 1.2.2; 20 found; start..end, strand, type, name):
      1..380     +  enhancer       CMV enhancer: human cytomegalovirus immediate early enhancer
    381..584     +  promoter       CMV promoter: human cytomegalovirus (CMV) immediate early promoter
    720..763     +  intron         CMV intron (fragment): modified intron A from human cytomegalovirus
    815..833     +  promoter       SP6 promoter: promoter for bacteriophage SP6 RNA polymerase
    837..874     +  CDS            IgH signal sequence (fragment): signal sequence from the mouse immunoglobulin heavy chain variable region
   1019..2326    +  CDS            KPTN (sequence withheld): KPTN_HUMAN - Experimental evidence at protein level: Swiss-Prot protein existence level 1. As part of the KICSTOR complex functions in the amino acid- sensing branch of the TORC1 signaling pathway. Recruits, in an amino acid-independent manner, the GATOR1 complex to the lysosomal membranes and allows its interaction with GATOR2 and the RAG GTPases. Functions upstream of the RAG GTPases and is required to negatively regulate mTORC1 signaling in absence of amino acids. In absence of the KICSTOR complex mTORC1 is constitutively localized to the lysosome and activated. The KICSTOR complex is also
   2376..2510    +  polyA_signal   SV40 poly(A) signal: SV40 polyadenylation signal
   2579..2936    +  promoter       SV40 promoter: SV40 enhancer and early promoter
   2955..3109    +  CDS            lacZα (fragment): LacZα fragment of β-galactosidase; lacZ fragment
   3115..3166    -  misc_feature   bom (fragment): basis of mobility region from pBR322
   3185..3565    +  rep_origin     M13 ori (sequence partly withheld): M13 bacteriophage origin of replication; arrow indicates direction of (+) strand synthesis
   3641..3690    -  misc_feature   bom (fragment): basis of mobility region from pBR322
   3792..3827    -  CDS            rop (fragment): Rop protein, which maintains plasmids at low copy number; rop
   3922..4026    +  promoter       AmpR promoter: bla
   4027..4887    +  CDS            AmpR: β-lactamase; bla; confers resistance to ampicillin, carbenicillin, and related antibiotics
   5058..5646    +  rep_origin     ori: high-copy-number ColE1/pMB1/pBR322/pUC origin of replication
   5829..5921    +  CDS            lacI (fragment): lac repressor; lacI; The lac repressor binds to the lac operator to inhibit transcription in E. coli. This inhibition can be relieved by adding lactose or isopropyl-β-D-thiogalactopyranoside (IPTG).
   5934..5955    +  protein_bind   CAP binding site: CAP binding activates transcription in the presence of cAMP. E. coli catabolite activator protein
   5970..6000    +  promoter       lac promoter: promoter for the E. coli lac operon
   6008..6024    +  protein_bind   lac operator: The lac repressor binds to the lac operator to inhibit transcription in E. coli. This inhibition can be relieved by adding lactose or isopropyl-β-D-thiogalactopyranoside (IPTG). lac repressor encoded by lacI
>Addgene plasmid #87042 | pRK5-HA-KPTN | addgene full sequence | sequence record 174777 | Addgene NGS Result
GACATTGATTATTGACTAGTTATTAATAGTAATCAATTACGGGGTCATTAGTTCATAGCCCATATATGGA
GTTCCGCGTTACATAACTTACGGTAAATGGCCCGCCTGGCTGACCGCCCAACGACCCCCGCCCATTGACG
TCAATAATGACGTATGTTCCCATAGTAACGCCAATAGGGACTTTCCATTGACGTCAATGGGTGGAGTATT
TACGGTAAACTGCCCACTTGGCAGTACATCAAGTGTATCATATGCCAAGTACGCCCCCTATTGACGTCAA
TGACGGTAAATGGCCCGCCTGGCATTATGCCCAGTACATGACCTTATGGGACTTTCCTACTTGGCAGTAC
ATCTACGTATTAGTCATCGCTATTACCATGGTGATGCGGTTTTGGCAGTACATCAATGGGCGTGGATAGC
GGTTTGACTCACGGGGATTTCCAAGTCTCCACCCCATTGACGTCAATGGGAGTTTGTTTTGGCACCAAAA
TCAACGGGACTTTCCAAAATGTCGTAACAACTCCGCCCCATTGACGCAAATGGGCGGTAGGCGTGTACGG
TGGGAGGTCTATATAAGCAGAGCTCGTTTAGTGAACCGTCAGATCGCCTGGAGACGCCATCCACGCTGTT
TTGACCTCCATAGAAGACACCGGGACCGATCCAGCCTCCGCGGCCGGGAACGGTGCATTGGAACGCGGAT
TCCCCGTGCCAAGAGTGACGTAAGTACCGCCTATAGAGTCTATAGGCCCACCCCCTTGGCTTCGTTAGAA
CGCGGCTACAATTAATACATAACCTTATGTATCATACACATACGATTTAGGTGACACTATAGAATAACAT
CCACTTTGCCTTTCTCTCCACAGGTGTCCACTCCCAGGTCCAACTGCACCTCGGTTCTATCGATTGAATT
CCCGAACCGACAGTCGGTCTCTTCACCAAGGCCATTCGCGCCACC
[1371 nt withheld, positions 956-2326]
TAAGCGGCCGCTAAGTAAGTAAGGATCCCCAGCTTGGCCGCCATGGCCCAACTTGTTTATTGCAGCTTAT
AATGGTTACAAATAAAGCAATAGCATCACAAATTTCACAAATAAAGCATTTTTTTCACTGCATTCTAGTT
GTGGTTTGTCCAAACTCATCAATGTATCTTATCATGTCTGGATCGGGAATTAATTCGGCGCAGCACCATG
GCCTGAAATAACCTCTGAAAGAGGAACTTGGTTAGGTACCTTCTGAGGCGGAAAGAACCAGCTGTGGAAT
GTGTGTCAGTTAGGGTGTGGAAAGTCCCCAGGCTCCCCAGCAGGCAGAAGTATGCAAAGCATGCATCTCA
ATTAGTCAGCAACCAGGTGTGGAAAGTCCCCAGGCTCCCCAGCAGGCAGAAGTATGCAAAGCATGCATCT
CAATTAGTCAGCAACCATAGTCCCGCCCCTAACTCCGCCCATCCCGCCCCTAACTCCGCCCAGTTCCGCC
CATTCTCCGCCCCATGGCTGACTAATTTTTTTTATTTATGCAGAGGCCGAGGCCGCCTCGGCCTCTGAGC
TATTCCAGAAGTAGTGAGGAGGCTTTTTTGGAGGCCTAGGCTTTTGCAAAAAGCTGTTAACAGCTTGGCA
CTGGCCGTCGTTTTACAACGTCGTGACTGGGAAAACCCTGGCGTTACCCAACTTAATCGCCTTGCAGCAC
ATCCCCCTTTCGCCAGCTGGCGTAATAGCGAAGAGGCCCGCACCGATCGCCCTTCCCAACAGTTGCGCAG
CCTGAATGGCGAATGGCGCCTGATGCGGTATTTTCTCCTTACGCATCTGTGCGGTATTTCACACCGCATA
[142 nt withheld, positions 3167-3308]
C
[141 nt withheld, positions 3310-3450]
CCTTTGACGTTGGAGTCCACGTTCTTT
[37 nt withheld, positions 3478-3514]
ACCCTATCTCGGGCTATTCTTTTGATTTATAAGGGATTTTGCCGATTTCGGCCTATTGGTTAAAAAATGA
GCTGATTTAACAAAAATTTAACGCGAATTTTAACAAAATATTAACGTTTACAATTTTATGGTGCACTCTC
AGTACAATCTGCTCTGATGCCGCATAGTTAAGCCAGCCCCGACACCCGCCAACACCCGCTGACGCGCCCT
GACGGGCTTGTCTGCTCCCGGCATCCGCTTACAGACAAGCTGTGACCGTCTCCGGGAGCTGCATGTGTCA
GAGGTTTTCACCGTCATCACCGAAACGCGCGAGACGAAAGGGCCTCGTGATACGCCTATTTTTATAGGTT
AATGTCATGATAATAATGGTTTCTTAGACGTCAGGTGGCACTTTTCGGGGAAATGTGCGCGGAACCCCTA
TTTGTTTATTTTTCTAAATACATTCAAATATGTATCCGCTCATGAGACAATAACCCTGATAAATGCTTCA
ATAATATTGAAAAAGGAAGAGTATGAGTATTCAACATTTCCGTGTCGCCCTTATTCCCTTTTTTGCGGCA
TTTTGCCTTCCTGTTTTTGCTCACCCAGAAACGCTGGTGAAAGTAAAAGATGCTGAAGATCAGTTGGGTG
CACGAGTGGGTTACATCGAACTGGATCTCAACAGCGGTAAGATCCTTGAGAGTTTTCGCCCCGAAGAACG
TTTTCCAATGATGAGCACTTTTAAAGTTCTGCTATGTGGCGCGGTATTATCCCGTATTGACGCCGGGCAA
GAGCAACTCGGTCGCCGCATACACTATTCTCAGAATGACTTGGTTGAGTACTCACCAGTCACAGAAAAGC
ATCTTACGGATGGCATGACAGTAAGAGAATTATGCAGTGCTGCCATAACCATGAGTGATAACACTGCGGC
CAACTTACTTCTGACAACGATCGGAGGACCGAAGGAGCTAACCGCTTTTTTGCACAACATGGGGGATCAT
GTAACTCGCCTTGATCGTTGGGAACCGGAGCTGAATGAAGCCATACCAAACGACGAGCGTGACACCACGA
TGCCTGTAGCAATGGCAACAACGTTGCGCAAACTATTAACTGGCGAACTACTTACTCTAGCTTCCCGGCA
ACAATTAATAGACTGGATGGAGGCGGATAAAGTTGCAGGACCACTTCTGCGCTCGGCCCTTCCGGCTGGC
TGGTTTATTGCTGATAAATCTGGAGCCGGTGAGCGTGGGTCTCGCGGTATCATTGCAGCACTGGGGCCAG
ATGGTAAGCCCTCCCGTATCGTAGTTATCTACACGACGGGGAGTCAGGCAACTATGGATGAACGAAATAG
ACAGATCGCTGAGATAGGTGCCTCACTGATTAAGCATTGGTAACTGTCAGACCAAGTTTACTCATATATA
CTTTAGATTGATTTAAAACTTCATTTTTAATTTAAAAGGATCTAGGTGAAGATCCTTTTTGATAATCTCA
TGACCAAAATCCCTTAACGTGAGTTTTCGTTCCACTGAGCGTCAGACCCCGTAGAAAAGATCAAAGGATC
TTCTTGAGATCCTTTTTTTCTGCGCGTAATCTGCTGCTTGCAAACAAAAAAACCACCGCTACCAGCGGTG
GTTTGTTTGCCGGATCAAGAGCTACCAACTCTTTTTCCGAAGGTAACTGGCTTCAGCAGAGCGCAGATAC
CAAATACTGTTCTTCTAGTGTAGCCGTAGTTAGGCCACCACTTCAAGAACTCTGTAGCACCGCCTACATA
CCTCGCTCTGCTAATCCTGTTACCAGTGGCTGCTGCCAGTGGCGATAAGTCGTGTCTTACCGGGTTGGAC
TCAAGACGATAGTTACCGGATAAGGCGCAGCGGTCGGGCTGAACGGGGGGTTCGTGCACACAGCCCAGCT
TGGAGCGAACGACCTACACCGAACTGAGATACCTACAGCGTGAGCTATGAGAAAGCGCCACGCTTCCCGA
AGGGAGAAAGGCGGACAGGTATCCGGTAAGCGGCAGGGTCGGAACAGGAGAGCGCACGAGGGAGCTTCCA
GGGGGAAACGCCTGGTATCTTTATAGTCCTGTCGGGTTTCGCCACCTCTGACTTGAGCGTCGATTTTTGT
GATGCTCGTCAGGGGGGCGGAGCCTATGGAAAAACGCCAGCAACGCGGCCTTTTTACGGTTCCTGGCCTT
TTGCTGGCCTTTTGCTCACATGTTCTTTCCTGCGTTATCCCCTGATTCTGTGGATAACCGTATTACCGCC
TTTGAGTGAGCTGATACCGCTCGCCGCAGCCGAACGACCGAGCGCAGCGAGTCAGTGAGCGAGGAAGCGG
AAGAGCGCCCAATACGCAAACCGCCTCTCCCCGCGCGTTGGCCGATTCATTAATGCAGCTGGCACGACAG
GTTTCCCGACTGGAAAGCGGGCAGTGAGCGCAACGCAATTAATGTGAGTTAGCTCACTCATTAGGCACCC
CAGGCTTTACACTTTATGCTTCCGGCTCGTATGTTGTGTGGAATTGTGAGCGGATAACAATTTCACACAG
GAAACAGCTATGACATGATTACGAATTAATTCGAGCTCGCCC
