>Addgene plasmid #87042 | pRK5-HA-KPTN | depositor partial sequence | sequence record 169811 | Insert
[1308 nt withheld, positions 1-1308]
TAA
